LOCUS       Exported 8410 bp ds-DNA circular SYN 12-MAY-2021
DEFINITION  3rd gen lentiviral Gateway destination vector, expression, CMV/TO
            promoter.
ACCESSION   .
VERSION     .
KEYWORDS    pLenti CMV/TO DEST (775-1)
SOURCE      synthetic DNA construct
  ORGANISM  synthetic DNA construct
REFERENCE   1 (bases 1 to 8410)
  AUTHORS   Campeau E, Ruhl VE, Rodier F, Smith CL, Rahmberg BL, Fuss JO,
            Campisi J, Yaswen P, Cooper PK, Kaufman PD.
  TITLE     A versatile viral system for expression and depletion of proteins in
            mammalian cells.
  JOURNAL   PLoS One. 2009 Aug 6;4(8):e6529.
  PUBMED    19657394
REFERENCE   2 (bases 1 to 8410)
  AUTHORS   .
  TITLE     Direct Submission
  JOURNAL   Exported May 12, 2021 from SnapGene Server 1.1.58
            http://www.snapgene.com
FEATURES             Location/Qualifiers
     source          1..8410
                     /organism="synthetic DNA construct"
                     /mol_type="other DNA"
     promoter        27..131
                     /gene="bla"
                     /label=AmpR promoter
     CDS             132..992
                     /codon_start=1
                     /gene="bla"
                     /product="beta-lactamase"
                     /label=AmpR
                     /note="confers resistance to ampicillin, carbenicillin, and
                     related antibiotics"
                     /translation="MSIQHFRVALIPFFAAFCLPVFAHPETLVKVKDAEDQLGARVGYI
                     ELDLNSGKILESFRPEERFPMMSTFKVLLCGAVLSRIDAGQEQLGRRIHYSQNDLVEYS
                     PVTEKHLTDGMTVRELCSAAITMSDNTAANLLLTTIGGPKELTAFLHNMGDHVTRLDRW
                     EPELNEAIPNDERDTTMPVAMATTLRKLLTGELLTLASRQQLIDWMEADKVAGPLLRSA
                     LPAGWFIADKSGAGERGSRGIIAALGPDGKPSRIVVIYTTGSQATMDERNRQIAEIGAS
                     LIKHW"
     primer_bind     complement(350..369)
                     /label=Amp-R
                     /note="Ampicillin resistance gene, reverse primer"
     rep_origin      1163..1751
                     /direction=RIGHT
                     /label=ori
                     /note="high-copy-number ColE1/pMB1/pBR322/pUC origin of
                     replication"
     primer_bind     1652..1671
                     /label=pBR322ori-F
                     /note="pBR322 origin, forward primer"
     primer_bind     1905..1922
                     /label=L4440
                     /note="L4440 vector, forward primer"
     protein_bind    2039..2060
                     /label=CAP binding site
                     /bound_moiety="E. coli catabolite activator protein"
                     /note="CAP binding activates transcription in the presence
                     of cAMP."
     promoter        2075..2105
                     /label=lac promoter
                     /note="promoter for the E. coli lac operon"
     protein_bind    2113..2129
                     /label=lac operator
                     /bound_moiety="lac repressor encoded by lacI"
                     /note="The lac repressor binds to the lac operator to
                     inhibit transcription in E. coli. This inhibition can be
                     relieved by adding lactose or
                     isopropyl-beta-D-thiogalactopyranoside (IPTG)."
     primer_bind     2118..2140
                     /label=M13/pUC Reverse
                     /note="In lacZ gene"
     primer_bind     2137..2153
                     /label=M13 rev
                     /note="common sequencing primer, one of multiple similar
                     variants"
     primer_bind     2137..2153
                     /label=M13 Reverse
                     /note="In lacZ gene. Also called M13-rev"
     primer_bind     2172..2192
                     /label=T3
                     /note="T3 promoter, forward primer"
     promoter        2174..2192
                     /label=T3 promoter
                     /note="promoter for bacteriophage T3 RNA polymerase"
     LTR             2448..2628
                     /label=5' LTR (truncated)
                     /note="truncated 5' long terminal repeat (LTR) from HIV-1"
     misc_feature    2672..2797
                     /label=HIV-1 Psi
                     /note="packaging signal of human immunodeficiency virus
                     type 1"
     misc_feature    3290..3523
                     /label=RRE
                     /note="The Rev response element (RRE) of HIV-1 allows for
                     Rev-dependent mRNA export from the nucleus to the
                     cytoplasm."
     CDS             3707..3751
                     /codon_start=1
                     /product="antigenic peptide corresponding to amino acids
                     655 to 669 of the HIV envelope protein gp41 (Lutje Hulsik
                     et al., 2013)"
                     /label=gp41 peptide
                     /note="recognized by the 2H10 single-chain llama nanobody"
                     /translation="KNEQELLELDKWASL"
     misc_feature    4012..4129
                     /label=cPPT/CTS
                     /note="central polypurine tract and central termination
                     sequence of HIV-1"
     enhancer        4152..4455
                     /label=CMV enhancer
                     /note="human cytomegalovirus immediate early enhancer"
     promoter        4456..4659
                     /label=CMV promoter
                     /note="human cytomegalovirus (CMV) immediate early
                     promoter"
     primer_bind     4610..4630
                     /label=CMV-F
                     /note="Human CMV immediate early promoter, forward primer"
     protein_bind    4661..4679
                     /gene="tetO"
                     /label=tet operator
                     /bound_moiety="tetracycline repressor TetR"
                     /note="bacterial operator O2 for the tetR and tetA genes"
     protein_bind    4682..4700
                     /gene="tetO"
                     /label=tet operator
                     /bound_moiety="tetracycline repressor TetR"
                     /note="bacterial operator O2 for the tetR and tetA genes"
     protein_bind    4741..4865
                     /gene="mutant version of attR"
                     /label=attR1
                     /bound_moiety="LR Clonase(TM)"
                     /note="recombination site for the Gateway(R) LR reaction"
     promoter        4890..4920
                     /label=lac UV5 promoter
                     /note="E. coli lac promoter with an ""up"" mutation"
     CDS             4974..5633
                     /codon_start=1
                     /gene="cat"
                     /product="chloramphenicol acetyltransferase"
                     /label=CmR
                     /note="confers resistance to chloramphenicol"
                     /translation="MEKKITGYTTVDISQWHRKEHFEAFQSVAQCTYNQTVQLDITAFL
                     KTVKKNKHKFYPAFIHILARLMNAHPEFRMAMKDGELVIWDSVHPCYTVFHEQTETFSS
                     LWSEYHDDFRQFLHIYSQDVACYGENLAYFPKGFIENMFFVSANPWVSFTSFDLNVANM
                     DNFFAPVFTMGKYYTQGDKVLMPLAIQVHHAVCDGFHVGRMLNELQQYCDEWQGGA"
     primer_bind     complement(5040..5059)
                     /label=CAT-R
                     /note="Chloramphenicol resistance gene, reverse primer"
     CDS             5975..6280
                     /codon_start=1
                     /gene="ccdB"
                     /product="CcdB, a bacterial toxin that poisons DNA gyrase"
                     /label=ccdB
                     /note="Plasmids containing the ccdB gene cannot be
                     propagated in standard E. coli strains."
                     /translation="MQFKVYTYKRESRYRLFVDVQSDIIDTPGRRMVIPLASARLLSDK
                     VSRELYPVVHIGDESWRMMTTDMASVPVSVIGEEVADLSHRENDIKNAINLMFWGI"
     primer_bind     6159..6178
                     /label=ccdB-fwd
                     /note="ccdB gene, forward primer"
     protein_bind    complement(6321..6445)
                     /gene="mutant version of attR"
                     /label=attR2
                     /bound_moiety="LR Clonase(TM)"
                     /note="recombination site for the Gateway(R) LR reaction"
     misc_feature    6476..7064
                     /label=WPRE
                     /note="woodchuck hepatitis virus posttranscriptional
                     regulatory element"
     primer_bind     complement(6529..6549)
                     /label=WPRE-R
                     /note="WPRE, reverse primer"
     CDS             complement(6947..6958)
                     /codon_start=1
                     /product="Factor Xa recognition and cleavage site"
                     /label=Factor Xa site
                     /translation="IEGR"
     LTR             7151..7384
                     /label=3' LTR (Delta-U3)
                     /note="self-inactivating 3' long terminal repeat (LTR) from
                     HIV-1"
     polyA_signal    7456..7577
                     /label=SV40 poly(A) signal
                     /note="SV40 polyadenylation signal"
     primer_bind     complement(7493..7512)
                     /label=SV40pA-R
                     /note="SV40 polyA, reverse primer"
     primer_bind     7547..7566
                     /label=EBV-rev
                     /note="SV40 polyA terminator, reverse primer"
     rep_origin      7596..7731
                     /label=SV40 ori
                     /note="SV40 origin of replication"
     primer_bind     7658..7677
                     /label=SV40pro-F
                     /note="SV40 promoter/origin, forward primer"
     primer_bind     complement(7763..7782)
                     /label=T7
                     /note="T7 promoter, forward primer"
     promoter        complement(7764..7782)
                     /label=T7 promoter
                     /note="promoter for bacteriophage T7 RNA polymerase"
     primer_bind     complement(7792..7809)
                     /label=M13 Forward
                     /note="In lacZ gene. Also called M13-F20 or M13 (-21)
                     Forward"
     primer_bind     complement(7792..7808)
                     /label=M13 fwd
                     /note="common sequencing primer, one of multiple similar
                     variants"
     primer_bind     complement(7801..7823)
                     /label=M13/pUC Forward
                     /note="In lacZ gene"
     rep_origin      7953..8408
                     /direction=RIGHT
                     /label=f1 ori
                     /note="f1 bacteriophage origin of replication; arrow
                     indicates direction of (+) strand synthesis"
     primer_bind     complement(8040..8059)
                     /label=F1ori-R
                     /note="F1 origin, reverse primer"
     primer_bind     8250..8271
                     /label=F1ori-F
                     /note="F1 origin, forward primer"
ORIGIN
        1 caggtggcac ttttcgggga aatgtgcgcg gaacccctat ttgtttattt ttctaaatac
       61 attcaaatat gtatccgctc atgagacaat aaccctgata aatgcttcaa taatattgaa
      121 aaaggaagag tatgagtatt caacatttcc gtgtcgccct tattcccttt tttgcggcat
      181 tttgccttcc tgtttttgct cacccagaaa cgctggtgaa agtaaaagat gctgaagatc
      241 agttgggtgc acgagtgggt tacatcgaac tggatctcaa cagcggtaag atccttgaga
      301 gttttcgccc cgaagaacgt tttccaatga tgagcacttt taaagttctg ctatgtggcg
      361 cggtattatc ccgtattgac gccgggcaag agcaactcgg tcgccgcata cactattctc
      421 agaatgactt ggttgagtac tcaccagtca cagaaaagca tcttacggat ggcatgacag
      481 taagagaatt atgcagtgct gccataacca tgagtgataa cactgcggcc aacttacttc
      541 tgacaacgat cggaggaccg aaggagctaa ccgctttttt gcacaacatg ggggatcatg
      601 taactcgcct tgatcgttgg gaaccggagc tgaatgaagc cataccaaac gacgagcgtg
      661 acaccacgat gcctgtagca atggcaacaa cgttgcgcaa actattaact ggcgaactac
      721 ttactctagc ttcccggcaa caattaatag actggatgga ggcggataaa gttgcaggac
      781 cacttctgcg ctcggccctt ccggctggct ggtttattgc tgataaatct ggagccggtg
      841 agcgtgggtc tcgcggtatc attgcagcac tggggccaga tggtaagccc tcccgtatcg
      901 tagttatcta cacgacgggg agtcaggcaa ctatggatga acgaaataga cagatcgctg
      961 agataggtgc ctcactgatt aagcattggt aactgtcaga ccaagtttac tcatatatac
     1021 tttagattga tttaaaactt catttttaat ttaaaaggat ctaggtgaag atcctttttg
     1081 ataatctcat gaccaaaatc ccttaacgtg agttttcgtt ccactgagcg tcagaccccg
     1141 tagaaaagat caaaggatct tcttgagatc ctttttttct gcgcgtaatc tgctgcttgc
     1201 aaacaaaaaa accaccgcta ccagcggtgg tttgtttgcc ggatcaagag ctaccaactc
     1261 tttttccgaa ggtaactggc ttcagcagag cgcagatacc aaatactgtc cttctagtgt
     1321 agccgtagtt aggccaccac ttcaagaact ctgtagcacc gcctacatac ctcgctctgc
     1381 taatcctgtt accagtggct gctgccagtg gcgataagtc gtgtcttacc gggttggact
     1441 caagacgata gttaccggat aaggcgcagc ggtcgggctg aacggggggt tcgtgcacac
     1501 agcccagctt ggagcgaacg acctacaccg aactgagata cctacagcgt gagctatgag
     1561 aaagcgccac gcttcccgaa gggagaaagg cggacaggta tccggtaagc ggcagggtcg
     1621 gaacaggaga gcgcacgagg gagcttccag ggggaaacgc ctggtatctt tatagtcctg
     1681 tcgggtttcg ccacctctga cttgagcgtc gatttttgtg atgctcgtca ggggggcgga
     1741 gcctatggaa aaacgccagc aacgcggcct ttttacggtt cctggccttt tgctggcctt
     1801 ttgctcacat gttctttcct gcgttatccc ctgattctgt ggataaccgt attaccgcct
     1861 ttgagtgagc tgataccgct cgccgcagcc gaacgaccga gcgcagcgag tcagtgagcg
     1921 aggaagcgga agagcgccca atacgcaaac cgcctctccc cgcgcgttgg ccgattcatt
     1981 aatgcagctg gcacgacagg tttcccgact ggaaagcggg cagtgagcgc aacgcaatta
     2041 atgtgagtta gctcactcat taggcacccc aggctttaca ctttatgctt ccggctcgta
     2101 tgttgtgtgg aattgtgagc ggataacaat ttcacacagg aaacagctat gaccatgatt
     2161 acgccaagcg cgcaattaac cctcactaaa gggaacaaaa gctggagctg caagcttaat
     2221 gtagtcttat gcaatactct tgtagtcttg caacatggta acgatgagtt agcaacatgc
     2281 cttacaagga gagaaaaagc accgtgcatg ccgattggtg gaagtaaggt ggtacgatcg
     2341 tgccttatta ggaaggcaac agacgggtct gacatggatt ggacgaacca ctgaattgcc
     2401 gcattgcaga gatattgtat ttaagtgcct agctcgatac aataaacggg tctctctggt
     2461 tagaccagat ctgagcctgg gagctctctg gctaactagg gaacccactg cttaagcctc
     2521 aataaagctt gccttgagtg cttcaagtag tgtgtgcccg tctgttgtgt gactctggta
     2581 actagagatc cctcagaccc ttttagtcag tgtggaaaat ctctagcagt ggcgcccgaa
     2641 cagggacctg aaagcgaaag ggaaaccaga gctctctcga cgcaggactc ggcttgctga
     2701 agcgcgcacg gcaagaggcg aggggcggcg actggtgagt acgccaaaaa ttttgactag
     2761 cggaggctag aaggagagag atgggtgcga gagcgtcagt attaagcggg ggagaattag
     2821 atcgcgatgg gaaaaaattc ggttaaggcc agggggaaag aaaaaatata aattaaaaca
     2881 tatagtatgg gcaagcaggg agctagaacg attcgcagtt aatcctggcc tgttagaaac
     2941 atcagaaggc tgtagacaaa tactgggaca gctacaacca tcccttcaga caggatcaga
     3001 agaacttaga tcattatata atacagtagc aaccctctat tgtgtgcatc aaaggataga
     3061 gataaaagac accaaggaag ctttagacaa gatagaggaa gagcaaaaca aaagtaagac
     3121 caccgcacag caagcggccg ctgatcttca gacctggagg aggagatatg agggacaatt
     3181 ggagaagtga attatataaa tataaagtag taaaaattga accattagga gtagcaccca
     3241 ccaaggcaaa gagaagagtg gtgcagagag aaaaaagagc agtgggaata ggagctttgt
     3301 tccttgggtt cttgggagca gcaggaagca ctatgggcgc agcctcaatg acgctgacgg
     3361 tacaggccag acaattattg tctggtatag tgcagcagca gaacaatttg ctgagggcta
     3421 ttgaggcgca acagcatctg ttgcaactca cagtctgggg catcaagcag ctccaggcaa
     3481 gaatcctggc tgtggaaaga tacctaaagg atcaacagct cctggggatt tggggttgct
     3541 ctggaaaact catttgcacc actgctgtgc cttggaatgc tagttggagt aataaatctc
     3601 tggaacagat tggaatcaca cgacctggat ggagtgggac agagaaatta acaattacac
     3661 aagcttaata cactccttaa ttgaagaatc gcaaaaccag caagaaaaga atgaacaaga
     3721 attattggaa ttagataaat gggcaagttt gtggaattgg tttaacataa caaattggct
     3781 gtggtatata aaattattca taatgatagt aggaggcttg gtaggtttaa gaatagtttt
     3841 tgctgtactt tctatagtga atagagttag gcagggatat tcaccattat cgtttcagac
     3901 ccacctccca accccgaggg gacccgacag gcccgaagga atagaagaag aaggtggaga
     3961 gagagacaga gacagatcca ttcgattagt gaacggatct cgacggttaa cttttaaaag
     4021 aaaagggggg attggggggt acagtgcagg ggaaagaata gtagacataa tagcaacaga
     4081 catacaaact aaagaattac aaaaacaaat tacaaaaatt caaaatttta tcgataagct
     4141 tgggagttcc gcgttacata acttacggta aatggcccgc ctggctgacc gcccaacgac
     4201 ccccgcccat tgacgtcaat aatgacgtat gttcccatag taacgccaat agggactttc
     4261 cattgacgtc aatgggtgga gtatttacgg taaactgccc acttggcagt acatcaagtg
     4321 tatcatatgc caagtacgcc ccctattgac gtcaatgacg gtaaatggcc cgcctggcat
     4381 tatgcccagt acatgacctt atgggacttt cctacttggc agtacatcta cgtattagtc
     4441 atcgctatta ccatggtgat gcggttttgg cagtacatca atgggcgtgg atagcggttt
     4501 gactcacggg gatttccaag tctccacccc attgacgtca atgggagttt gttttggcac
     4561 caaaatcaac gggactttcc aaaatgtcgt aacaactccg ccccattgac gcaaatgggc
     4621 ggtaggcgtg tacggtggga ggtctatata agcagagctc tccctatcag tgatagagat
     4681 ctccctatca gtgatagaga tcgtcgacta gtccagtgtg gtggaattct gcagatatca
     4741 acaagtttgt acaaaaaagc tgaacgagaa acgtaaaatg atataaatat caatatatta
     4801 aattagattt tgcataaaaa acagactaca taatactgta aaacacaaca tatccagtca
     4861 ctatggcggc cgcattaggc accccaggct ttacacttta tgcttccggc tcgtataatg
     4921 tgtggatttt gagttaggat ccggcgagat tttcaggagc taaggaagct aaaatggaga
     4981 aaaaaatcac tggatatacc accgttgata tatcccaatg gcatcgtaaa gaacattttg
     5041 aggcatttca gtcagttgct caatgtacct ataaccagac cgttcagctg gatattacgg
     5101 cctttttaaa gaccgtaaag aaaaataagc acaagtttta tccggccttt attcacattc
     5161 ttgcccgcct gatgaatgct catccggaat tccgtatggc aatgaaagac ggtgagctgg
     5221 tgatatggga tagtgttcac ccttgttaca ccgttttcca tgagcaaact gaaacgtttt
     5281 catcgctctg gagtgaatac cacgacgatt tccggcagtt tctacacata tattcgcaag
     5341 atgtggcgtg ttacggtgaa aacctggcct atttccctaa agggtttatt gagaatatgt
     5401 ttttcgtctc agccaatccc tgggtgagtt tcaccagttt tgatttaaac gtggccaata
     5461 tggacaactt cttcgccccc gttttcacca tgggcaaata ttatacgcaa ggcgacaagg
     5521 tgctgatgcc gctggcgatt caggttcatc atgccgtctg tgatggcttc catgtcggca
     5581 gaatgcttaa tgaattacaa cagtactgcg atgagtggca gggcggggcg taaagatctg
     5641 gatccggctt actaaaagcc agataacagt atgcgtattt gcgcgctgat ttttgcggta
     5701 taagaatata tactgatatg tatacccgaa gtatgtcaaa aagaggtgtg ctatgaagca
     5761 gcgtattaca gtgacagttg acagcgacag ctatcagttg ctcaaggcat atatgatgtc
     5821 aatatctccg gtctggtaag cacaaccatg cagaatgaag cccgtcgtct gcgtgccgaa
     5881 cgctggaaag cggaaaatca ggaagggatg gctgaggtcg cccggtttat tgaaatgaac
     5941 ggctcttttg ctgacgagaa cagggactgg tgaaatgcag tttaaggttt acacctataa
     6001 aagagagagc cgttatcgtc tgtttgtgga tgtacagagt gatattattg acacgcccgg
     6061 gcgacggatg gtgatccccc tggccagtgc acgtctgctg tcagataaag tctcccgtga
     6121 actttacccg gtggtgcata tcggggatga aagctggcgc atgatgacca ccgatatggc
     6181 cagtgtgccg gtctccgtta tcggggaaga agtggctgat ctcagccacc gcgaaaatga
     6241 catcaaaaac gccattaacc tgatgttctg gggaatataa atgtcaggct ccgttataca
     6301 cagccagtct gcaggtcgac catagtgact ggatatgttg tgttttacag tattatgtag
     6361 tctgtttttt atgcaaaatc taatttaata tattgatatt tatatcattt tacgtttctc
     6421 gttcagcttt cttgtacaaa gtggttgata tccagcacag tggcggccgc tcgacaatca
     6481 acctctggat tacaaaattt gtgaaagatt gactggtatt cttaactatg ttgctccttt
     6541 tacgctatgt ggatacgctg ctttaatgcc tttgtatcat gctattgctt cccgtatggc
     6601 tttcattttc tcctccttgt ataaatcctg gttgctgtct ctttatgagg agttgtggcc
     6661 cgttgtcagg caacgtggcg tggtgtgcac tgtgtttgct gacgcaaccc ccactggttg
     6721 gggcattgcc accacctgtc agctcctttc cgggactttc gctttccccc tccctattgc
     6781 cacggcggaa ctcatcgccg cctgccttgc ccgctgctgg acaggggctc ggctgttggg
     6841 cactgacaat tccgtggtgt tgtcggggaa gctgacgtcc tttccatggc tgctcgcctg
     6901 tgttgccacc tggattctgc gcgggacgtc cttctgctac gtcccttcgg ccctcaatcc
     6961 agcggacctt ccttcccgcg gcctgctgcc ggctctgcgg cctcttccgc gtcttcgcct
     7021 tcgccctcag acgagtcgga tctccctttg ggccgcctcc ccgcctggaa ttcgagctcg
     7081 gtacctttaa gaccaatgac ttacaaggca gctgtagatc ttagccactt tttaaaagaa
     7141 aaggggggac tggaagggct agctcactcc caacgaagac aagatctgct ttttgcttgt
     7201 actgggtctc tctggttaga ccagatctga gcctgggagc tctctggctg cctagggaac
     7261 ccactgctta agcctcaata aagcttgcct tgagtgcttc aagtagtgtg tgcccgtctg
     7321 ttgtgtgact ctggtaacta gagatccctc agaccctttt agtcagtgtg gaaaatctct
     7381 agcagtagta gttcatgtca tcttattatt cagtatttat aacttgcaaa gaaatgaata
     7441 tcagagagtg agaggaactt gtttattgca gcttataatg gttacaaata aagcaatagc
     7501 atcacaaatt tcacaaataa agcatttttt tcactgcatt ctagttgtgg tttgtccaaa
     7561 ctcatcaatg tatcttatca tgtctggctc tagctatccc gcccctaact ccgcccagtt
     7621 ccgcccattc tccgccccat ggctgactaa ttttttttat ttatgcagag gccgaggccg
     7681 cctcggcctc tgagctattc cagaagtagt gaggaggctt ttttggaggc ctaggctttt
     7741 gcgtcgagac gtacccaatt cgccctatag tgagtcgtat tacgcgcgct cactggccgt
     7801 cgttttacaa cgtcgtgact gggaaaaccc tggcgttacc caacttaatc gccttgcagc
     7861 acatccccct ttcgccagct ggcgtaatag cgaagaggcc cgcaccgatc gcccttccca
     7921 acagttgcgc agcctgaatg gcgaatggcg cgnnnnnnnn nnnnnnnnnn nnnnnnnnnn
     7981 nnnnnnnnnn nnnnnnnnnn nnnnnnnnnn nnnnnnnnnn nnnnnnnnnn nnnnnnnnnn
     8041 nnnnnnnnnn nnnnnnnnnn nnnnnnnnnn nnnnnncnnn nnnnnnnnnn nnnnnnnnnn
     8101 nnnnnnnnnn nnnnnnnnnn nnnnnnnnnn nnnnnnnnnn nnnnnnnnnn nnnnnnnnnn
     8161 nnnnnnnnan nnnnnnnnnn nnnnnnnnnn nnnnnnnnnn nnnnnnnnnn nnnnnnnncc
     8221 tttgacgttg gagtccacgt tctttaatag tggactcttg ttccaaactg gaacaacact
     8281 caaccctatc tcggtctatt cttttgattt ataagggatt ttgccgattt cggcctattg
     8341 gttaaaaaat gagctgattt aacaaaaatt taacgcgaat tttaacaaaa tattaacgtt
     8401 tacaatttcc
//
