[The description below was written by a language model from this plasmid's Addgene catalogue record and the feature table of its GenBank file.]
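Description:
pLenti CMV/TO DEST (775-1) is an 8,410 bp empty third-generation lentiviral Gateway destination vector for mammalian expression, built on the p156RRL-sinPPT-CMV-GFP-PRE backbone. It replicates in E. coli from a high-copy ColE1/pUC-type origin and carries ampicillin resistance on the backbone, along with an f1 origin. Because the Gateway cassette encodes the gyrase toxin CcdB as well as chloramphenicol acetyltransferase, the unrecombined plasmid is also chloramphenicol resistant and has to be maintained in a ccdB-tolerant strain.

The viral portion runs from a truncated HIV-1 5' LTR through the Psi packaging signal, the Rev response element and the cPPT/CTS to a U3-deleted, self-inactivating 3' LTR, followed by an SV40 polyadenylation signal and SV40 origin. This provides the cis elements for packaging, Rev-dependent export and integration, while the viral proteins must be supplied in trans from separate packaging plasmids. Inside this frame, the CMV immediate-early enhancer and promoter are followed by two tet operator sites (the CMV/TO arrangement). Transcription is therefore constitutive in ordinary cells but can be repressed in cells expressing TetR and relieved by adding tetracycline or doxycycline. Downstream lies the attR1–CmR–ccdB–attR2 cassette, which an LR recombination reaction replaces with a gene of interest from an entry clone; loss of ccdB selects for recombinants in standard strains. A WPRE after attR2 enhances transcript expression. The feature table shows no mammalian selection marker or reporter, and no insert is recorded. The vector is intended for making lentiviruses that give constitutive or tetracycline-regulated expression of a chosen protein in mammalian cells.
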