Addgene plasmid #17432: pLenti CMV/TO DEST (775-1)
Purpose: (Empty Backbone) 3rd gen lentiviral Gateway destination vector, expression, CMV/TO promoter
Depositing lab: Eric Campeau & Paul Kaufman. Depositing organization: University of Massachusetts, Worcester. Publication: A versatile viral system for expression and depletion of proteins in mammalian cells. Campeau E, Ruhl VE, Rodier F, Smith CL, Rahmberg BL, Fuss JO, Campisi J, Yaswen P, Cooper PK, Kaufman PD.. PLoS One. 2009 Aug 6;4(8):e6529. 10.1371/journal.pone.0006529 PubMed 19657394.
Backbone
  Vector backbone: p156RRL-sinPPT-CMV-GFP-PRE/Nhe I
  Backbone size (bp): 8410
  Vector type: Mammalian Expression, Lentiviral ; Destination vector
Growth in bacteria
  Bacterial resistance: Chloramphenicol and Ampicillin, 25 & 100 μg/mL
  Growth temperature: 37°C
  Growth strain: ccdB Survival
  Growth instructions: Also resistant to Chloramphinecol, DB3.1 or ccDB survival, 37oC
  Copy number: High Copy
Gene/Insert
  Gene/Insert name: None
  Cloning method: Restriction Enzyme
  Sequencing primers: 5′ CMVforw
Terms and licenses: Academic/Nonprofit Terms; Industry Terms: Not Available to Industry
How to cite: pLenti CMV/TO DEST (775-1) was a gift from Eric Campeau & Paul Kaufman (Addgene plasmid # 17432 ; http://n2t.net/addgene:17432 ; RRID:Addgene_17432)
