>Addgene plasmid #17432 | pLenti CMV/TO DEST (775-1) | addgene partial sequence | sequence record 72134 | CMV-F 5'-CGCAAATGGGCGGTAGGCGTG-3'
CCTATCAGTGATAGAGATCTCCCTATCAGTGATAGAGATCGTCGACTAGTCCAGTGTGGTGGAATTCTGC
AGATATCAACAAGTTTGTACAAAAAAGCTGAACGAGAAACGTAAAATGATATAAATATCAATATATTAAA
TTAGATTTTGCATAAAAAACAGACTACATAATACTGTAAAACACAACATATCCAGTCACTATGGCGGCCG
CATTAGGCACCCCAGGCTTTACACTTTATGCTTCCGGCTCGTATAATGTGTGGATTTTGAGTTAGGATCC
GTCGAGATTTTCAGGAGCTAAGGAAGCTAAAATGGAGAAAAAAATCACTGGATATACCACCGTTGATATA
TCCCAATGGCATCGTAAAGAACATTTTGAGGCATTTCAGTCAGTTGCTCAATGTACCTATAACCAGACCG
TTCAGCTGGATATTACGGCCTTTTTAAAGACCGTAAAGAAAAATAAGCACAAGTTTTATCCGGCCTTTAT
TCACATTCTTGCCCGCCTGATGAATGCTCATCCGGAATTCCGTATGGCAATGAAAGACGGTGAGCTGGTG
ATATGGGATAGTGTTCACCCTTGTTACACCGTTTTCCATGAGCAAACTGAAACGTTTTCATCGCTCTGGA
GTGAATACCACGACGATTTCCGGCAGTTTCTACACATATATTCGCAAGATGTGGCGTGTTACGGTGAAAA
CCTGGCCTATTTCCCTAAAGGGTTTATTGAGAATATGTTTTTCGTCTCAGCCAATCCCTGGGTGAGTTTC
ACCAGTTTTGATTTAAACGTGGCCAATATGGACAACTTCTTCGCCCCCGTTTTCACCATGGGCAAATATT
ATACGCAAGGCGACAAGGTGCTGATGCCGCTGGCGATTCAGGTTCATCATGCCGTT
